>Addgene plasmid #35143 | p6649 MSCV-P C-FlagHA 38 E7-Kozak | addgene partial sequence | sequence record 44426 | MSCV-rev 5'-CAGCGGGGCTGCTAAAGCGCATGC-3'
CCGGTAGAATTCTAGGCGTAGTCGGGCACGTCGTAGGGGTATCCTCCAGCGGCCGACTTGTCATCGTCGT
CCTTGTAGTCCTCGAGTTCGAACCGCGGGCCCTCTAGATCAACCACTTTGTACAAGAAAGTTGGTCGTCC
GCCATTGCGAATGTCTTCTCGACAGGTGGGACACAGAAGCCTTACGTCGCCCAGCAAACAATCTTGCAGA
TTCCGAATCCCAGCGTCGGTGGCCCACACGTATAGTTTTAGCCTTACTTCACAACCCCCACAAAGAACTA
TGATTTTGTATGGGGTGTATGCTGGCTCCTCCTCTACCACTGATGCTTCAATATCCTCTGGAAGATCAGG
CAACTCCTCGTGGCAATGCAGGTCAATGGGCTGGACAAGCTCTTCAAGAACTATATCACGAAGAGTAGCT
TGTTTCCCAATCATGGTGCCAACTTTTTTGTACAAACTTGTTGATAGCTTAACTAGCCAGCTTGGGTCTC
CCTATAGTGAGTCGTATTAGATCTAATTCCGGCGCCTAGAGAAGGAGTGAGGGCTGGATAAAGGGAGGAT
CGAGGCGGGGTCGAACGAGGAGGTTCAAGGGGGAGAGACGGGGCGGATGGAGGAAGAGGAGGCGGAGGCT
TAGGGTGTACAAAGGGCTTGACCCAGGGAGGGGGGTCAAAAGC
