[The description below was written by a language model from this plasmid's Addgene catalogue record.]
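Description:
p6649 MSCV-P C-FlagHA 38 E7-Kozak is a retroviral mammalian expression plasmid built on the MSCV-P C-Flag-HA backbone (about 8.7 kb without insert), a murine stem cell virus-derived vector. It is propagated in E. coli under ampicillin selection, and transduced or transfected mammalian cells can be selected with puromycin. No feature table accompanies the record, so the promoter is not explicitly stated. In MSCV-type vectors the insert is generally transcribed from the viral long terminal repeat, and the LTRs and packaging signal allow the vector genome to be packaged into retroviral particles when gag, pol and env functions are supplied in trans by a packaging system. The bacterial origin of replication and copy number are likewise not specified.

The payload is the E7 open reading frame of human papillomavirus type 38, an insert of roughly 300 bp introduced by Gateway recombination cloning. The backbone supplies tandem FLAG and HA epitope tags fused to the C terminus of E7, and the "Kozak" in the name indicates that a Kozak consensus was included at the start codon to promote efficient translation initiation. The dual tag supports detection of the protein and sequential or single-step affinity purification of E7 with its bound partners.

According to the associated publication title, the construct belongs to a study that systematically identified interactions between host cell proteins and E7 oncoproteins from diverse human papillomaviruses. Its expected use is therefore to generate puromycin-selected cell populations stably expressing tagged HPV38 E7 for immunoprecipitation-based interaction analysis and comparison with E7 proteins of other HPV types.
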