Addgene plasmid #35143: p6649 MSCV-P C-FlagHA 38 E7-Kozak
Depositing lab: Peter Howley. Depositing organization: Harvard Medical School. Publication: Systematic identification of interactions between host cell proteins and E7 oncoproteins from diverse human papillomaviruses. White EA, Sowa ME, Tan MJ, Jeudy S, Hayes SD, Santha S, Munger K, Harper JW, Howley PM. Proc Natl Acad Sci U S A. 2012 Jan 9. 10.1073/pnas.1116776109 PubMed 22232672.
Backbone
  Vector backbone: MSCV-P C-Flag-HA
  Backbone size w/o insert (bp): 8700
  Vector type: Mammalian Expression, Retroviral
  Selectable markers: Puromycin
Growth in bacteria
  Bacterial resistance: Ampicillin, 100 μg/mL
  Growth temperature: 37°C
  Growth strain: DH5alpha
  Copy number: Unknown
Gene/Insert
  Gene/Insert name: HPV38 E7
  Species: Human papillomavirus type 38
  Insert size (bp): 300
  Tag / fusion protein: FLAG (C terminal on backbone); HA (C terminal on backbone)
  Cloning method: Gateway Cloning
  Sequencing primers: 5′ 5' CTACATCGTGACCTGGGAAGC 3'; 3′ MSCV-rev
Terms and licenses: Academic/Nonprofit Terms; Industry Terms: Not Available to Industry
How to cite: p6649 MSCV-P C-FlagHA 38 E7-Kozak was a gift from Peter Howley (Addgene plasmid # 35143 ; http://n2t.net/addgene:35143 ; RRID:Addgene_35143)
